Addgene plasmid #195408: V5-K40R-short-UBASH3A
Purpose: Mammalian expression of human K40R short-form UBASH3A with V5 tag
Depositing lab: Patrick Concannon. Depositing organization: University of Florida.
Backbone
  Vector backbone: pcDNA3.1/nV5-DEST
  Vector type: Mammalian Expression
Growth in bacteria
  Bacterial resistance: Ampicillin, 100 μg/mL
  Growth temperature: 37°C
  Growth strain: DH5alpha
  Copy number: Unknown
Gene/Insert
  Gene/Insert name: UBASH3A
  Species: H. sapiens (human)
  Mutation: K40R
  Entrez Gene: UBASH3A (a.k.a. TULA, CLIP4, STS-2)
  Tag / fusion protein: V5 (N terminal on backbone)
  Cloning method: Gateway Cloning
Terms and licenses: Academic/Nonprofit Terms; Industry Terms: Not Available to Industry
How to cite: V5-K40R-short-UBASH3A was a gift from Patrick Concannon (Addgene plasmid # 195408 ; http://n2t.net/addgene:195408 ; RRID:Addgene_195408)
