[The description below was written by a language model from this plasmid's Addgene catalogue record and pLannotate feature annotations shown in this document.]
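Description:
V5-K40R-short-UBASH3A is a mammalian expression plasmid built on the pcDNA3.1/nV5-DEST Gateway destination backbone, carrying the short isoform of human UBASH3A (also known as TULA, CLIP4 or STS-2) with a lysine-to-arginine substitution at position 40. It is propagated in E. coli through a high-copy ColE1/pUC-type origin and selected with ampicillin via the β-lactamase gene. An f1 origin is also present. The annotated sequence is about 7.4 kb.

Expression is driven by the human cytomegalovirus immediate-early enhancer and promoter, with a T7 promoter just downstream that could support in vitro transcription. The open reading frame begins with a backbone-encoded N-terminal V5 epitope followed by a TEV protease recognition site, then reads through the attB1 site left by Gateway recombination into the UBASH3A coding sequence, which is closed by attB2 and terminated by the bovine growth hormone polyadenylation signal. A separate cassette places the neomycin phosphotransferase gene under the SV40 early promoter with an SV40 polyadenylation signal, which allows G418 selection of stably transfected mammalian cells. Short hits such as the HIV-1 LTR fragment, the ble fragment, the lacI fragment and the lac promoter/operator region are partial matches to backbone sequence, not functional modules.

The stated purpose is expression of V5-tagged K40R short-form UBASH3A in mammalian cells, where the tag permits detection or immunoprecipitation. UBASH3A is annotated as a regulator of CBL-mediated receptor down-regulation, including of T-cell receptors. The record does not state why K40 was mutated, although lysine-to-arginine changes are commonly used to remove a candidate modification site such as one for ubiquitination.
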