Features (pLannotate 1.2.2; 24 found; start..end, strand, type, name):
     28..80      -  misc_feature   bom (fragment): basis of mobility region from pBR322
    235..614     +  enhancer       CMV enhancer: human cytomegalovirus immediate early enhancer
    615..818     +  promoter       CMV promoter: human cytomegalovirus (CMV) immediate early promoter
    814..847     +  LTR            5' LTR (truncated) (fragment): truncated 5' long terminal repeat (LTR) from HIV-1
    863..881     +  promoter       T7 promoter: promoter for bacteriophage T7 RNA polymerase
    914..955     +  CDS            V5 tag: epitope tag from simian virus 5
    956..976     +  CDS            TEV site: tobacco etch virus (TEV) protease recognition and cleavage site
   1007..1031    +  protein_bind   attB1: mutant version of attB; recombination site for the Gateway® BP reaction BP Clonase™
   1034..2902    +  CDS            UBASH3A (fragment): UBS3A_HUMAN - Also known as STS2. Experimental evidence at protein level: Swiss-Prot protein existence level 1. Interferes with CBL-mediated down-regulation and degradation of receptor-type tyrosine kinases. Promotes accumulation of activated target receptors, such as T-cell receptors, EGFR and PDGFRB, on the cell surface. Exhibits negligigle protein tyrosine phosphatase activity at neutral pH. May act as a dominant-negative regulator of UBASH3B- dependent dephosphorylation. May inhibit dynamin-dependent endocytic pathways by functionally sequestering dynamin via its SH3 domain. From Homo sapi
   2907..2931    -  protein_bind   attB2: mutant version of attB; recombination site for the Gateway® BP reaction BP Clonase™
   2956..3180    +  polyA_signal   bGH poly(A) signal: bovine growth hormone polyadenylation signal
   3184..3205    +  promoter       SV40 promoter (fragment): SV40 enhancer and early promoter
   3226..3654    +  rep_origin     f1 ori (sequence partly withheld): f1 bacteriophage origin of replication; arrow indicates direction of (+) strand synthesis
   3668..3997    +  promoter       SV40 promoter: SV40 enhancer and early promoter
   4064..4855    +  CDS            neo: KKA2_KLEPN - Also known as kan, nptII. Experimental evidence at protein level: Swiss-Prot protein existence level 1. Resistance to kanamycin, neomycin, paromomycin, ribostamycin, butirosin and gentamicin B. From Klebsiella pneumoniae.
   4879..5037    +  CDS            ble (fragment): BLE_KLEPN - Experimental evidence at protein level: Swiss-Prot protein existence level 1. Binding protein with a strong affinity to the bleomycin family of antibiotics. Binds to CL990; an antimitotic-antibiotic compound. From Klebsiella pneumoniae.
   5032..5153    +  polyA_signal   SV40 poly(A) signal: SV40 polyadenylation signal
   5226..5242    -  protein_bind   lac operator: The lac repressor binds to the lac operator to inhibit transcription in E. coli. This inhibition can be relieved by adding lactose or isopropyl-β-D-thiogalactopyranoside (IPTG). lac repressor encoded by lacI
   5250..5280    -  promoter       lac promoter: promoter for the E. coli lac operon
   5295..5316    -  protein_bind   CAP binding site: CAP binding activates transcription in the presence of cAMP. E. coli catabolite activator protein
   5329..5421    -  CDS            lacI (fragment): lac repressor; lacI; The lac repressor binds to the lac operator to inhibit transcription in E. coli. This inhibition can be relieved by adding lactose or isopropyl-β-D-thiogalactopyranoside (IPTG).
   5604..6192    -  rep_origin     ori: high-copy-number ColE1/pMB1/pBR322/pUC origin of replication
   6363..7223    -  CDS            AmpR: β-lactamase; bla; confers resistance to ampicillin, carbenicillin, and related antibiotics
   7224..7328    -  promoter       AmpR promoter: bla
>Addgene plasmid #195408 | V5-K40R-short-UBASH3A | addgene full sequence | sequence record 386312 | Addgene NGS Result
GACGGATCGGGAGATCTCCCGATCCCCTATGGTGCACTCTCAGTACAATCTGCTCTGATGCCGCATAGTT
AAGCCAGTATCTGCTCCCTGCTTGTGTGTTGGAGGTCGCTGAGTAGTGCGCGAGCAAAATTTAAGCTACA
ACAAGGCAAGGCTTGACCGACAATTGCATGAAGAATCTGCTTAGGGTTAGGCGTTTTGCGCTGCTTCGCG
ATGTACGGGCCAGATATACGCGTTGACATTGATTATTGACTAGTTATTAATAGTAATCAATTACGGGGTC
ATTAGTTCATAGCCCATATATGGAGTTCCGCGTTACATAACTTACGGTAAATGGCCCGCCTGGCTGACCG
CCCAACGACCCCCGCCCATTGACGTCAATAATGACGTATGTTCCCATAGTAACGCCAATAGGGACTTTCC
ATTGACGTCAATGGGTGGAGTATTTACGGTAAACTGCCCACTTGGCAGTACATCAAGTGTATCATATGCC
AAGTACGCCCCCTATTGACGTCAATGACGGTAAATGGCCCGCCTGGCATTATGCCCAGTACATGACCTTA
TGGGACTTTCCTACTTGGCAGTACATCTACGTATTAGTCATCGCTATTACCATGGTGATGCGGTTTTGGC
AGTACATCAATGGGCGTGGATAGCGGTTTGACTCACGGGGATTTCCAAGTCTCCACCCCATTGACGTCAA
TGGGAGTTTGTTTTGGCACCAAAATCAACGGGACTTTCCAAAATGTCGTAACAACTCCGCCCCATTGACG
CAAATGGGCGGTAGGCGTGTACGGTGGGAGGTCTATATAAGCAGAGCTCTCTGGCTAACTAGAGAACCCA
CTGCTTACTGGCTTATCGAAATTAATACGACTCACTATAGGGAGACCCAAGCTGGCTAGTTAAGCTTACC
ATGGGTAAGCCTATCCCTAACCCTCTCCTCGGTCTCGATTCTACGGAAAACCTGTATTTTCAGGGCCCGG
ATCCGTCGACGAATTCTGCAGATATCACAAGTTTGTACAAAAAAGCAGGCTTCATGGCAGCGGGGGAGAC
GCAGCTCTACGCCAAGGTCTCCAACAAGCTCAAGAGCCGCAGCAGCCCCTCGCTCCTGGAGCCCCTCCTG
GCCATGGGCTTCCCGGTGCACACCGCGCTGCGAGCGTTGGCAGCCACGGGGAGGAAGACGGCGGAGGAGG
CCTTGGCCTGGCTGCATGATCATTGCAATGACCCTTCCCTAGACGACCCCATCCCCCAGGAGTATGCCCT
TTTCCTCTGTCCAACGGGGCCCCTGCTGGAAAAACTTCAAGAGTTCTGGAGAGAGAGCAAGCGCCAGTGT
GCAAAGAACAGAGCTCATGAGGTCTTCCCACACGTGACACTCTGTGACTTCTTCACGTGTGAAGACCAGA
AGGTGGAATGCCTGTACGAGGCGCTGAAGAGAGCTGGAGACAGGCTCCTGGGCTCCTTCCCCACGGCCGT
GCCTCTGGCTCTCCACTCCTCCATCAGCTACCTCGGCTTCTTCGTCAGTGGCAGCCCCGCAGACGTCATC
CGGGAATTCGCCATGACCTTCGCCACGGAAGCATCTCTCTTAGCAGACTGCTCCGTGAAGCCTTGCACCA
AACAGCTGCATCTGACCTTGGCCCACAAGTTCTACCCCCACCACCAGAGGACGCTGGAGCAGCTGGCCAG
AGCCATCCCCCTGGGCCACAGCTGCCAGTGGACCGCAGCACTCTACTCCCGAGACATGCGCTTTGTGCAC
TACCAGACCCTGAGAGCCCTATTCCAGTACAAACCCCAGAACGTGGATGAGCTGACGCTAAGTCCTGGTG
ACTACATCTTTGTGGACCCCACGCAGCAGGACGAAGCCAGCGAGGGCTGGGTGATTGGGATCTCACAGCG
GACGGGCTGCCGGGGCTTCCTGCCGGAAAACTACACGGATCGAGCCAGTGAGTCTGACACGTGGGTGAAG
CACAGGATGTACACCTTCAGTCTAGCCACAGACCTGAACTCCAGAAAGGATGGTGAAGCCAGCAGCAGAT
GCAGCGGGGAATTTCTTCCACAAACGGCAAGGAGTCTTAGCAGCTTACAGGCCTTGCAGGCTACCGTTGC
AAGGAAGAGTGTGCTGGTGGTTCGCCACGGGGAGAGAGTGGATCAGATCTTCGGGAAGGCATGGCTGCAG
CAATGCTCCACTCCTGATGGGAAATACTACAGGCCAGACCTGAATTTCCCCTGCAGTCTGCCCAGACGGA
GTCGTGGGATCAAAGACTTTGAAAACGATCCCCCATTATCATCGTGTGGCATTTTCCAGTCCAGAATTGC
AGGGGACGCGCTACTGGACAGTGGTATCAGAATCAGCTCTGTGTTTGCCTCCCCAGCCCTCCGCTGTGTG
CAGACGGCCAAACTCATCCTGGAAGAACTCAAACTGGAGAAAAAAATCAAGATACGAGTGGAACCTGGAA
TCTTTGAATGGACAAAATGGGAAGCTGGCAAGACCACCCCAACCCTCATGAGCCTGGAAGAGCTGAAAGA
GGCAAATTTCAACATTGACACTGATTACAGGCCCGCGTTTCCCCTGTCCGCCCTCATGCCGGCCGAGAGC
TACCAGGAGTACATGGACAGGTGCACGGCGAGCATGGTGCAAATCGTCAACACCTGTCCGCAGGACACGG
GTGTCATCCTAATTGTGAGTCACGGCTCCACTCTGGACTCCTGCACGCGGCCACTGCTCGGGCTGCCGCC
CCGGGAATGTGGGGATTTTGCCCAACTCGTGAGAAAGATCCCTTCCCTGGGCATGTGCTTCTGTGAAGAA
AATAAAGAGGAAGGAAAATGGGAGTTGGTGAACCCACCGGTGAAGACCCTGACCCACGGGGCGAACGCAG
CATTTAACTGGAGGAACTGGATCTCAGGCAACTGAAACCCAGCTTTCTTGTACAAAGTGGTGATAAACCC
GCTGATCAGCCTCGACTGTGCCTTCTAGTTGCCAGCCATCTGTTGTTTGCCCCTCCCCCGTGCCTTCCTT
GACCCTGGAAGGTGCCACTCCCACTGTCCTTTCCTAATAAAATGAGGAAATTGCATCGCATTGTCTGAGT
AGGTGTCATTCTATTCTGGGGGGTGGGGTGGGGCAGGACAGCAAGGGGGAGGATTGGGAAGACAATAGCA
GGCATGCTGGGGATGCGGTGGGCTCTATGGCTTCTGAGGCGGAAAGAACCAGCTGGGGCTCTAGGGGGTA
TCCCC
[124 nt withheld, positions 3226-3349]
C
[91 nt withheld, positions 3351-3441]
A
[49 nt withheld, positions 3443-3491]
CCTTTGACGTTGGAGTCCACGTTCTTT
[37 nt withheld, positions 3519-3555]
ACCCTATCTCGGTCTATTCTTTTGATTTATAAGGGATTTTGCCGATTTCGGCCTATTGGTTAAAAAATGA
GCTGATTTAACAAAAATTTAACGCGAATTAATTCTGTGGAATGTGTGTCAGTTAGGGTGTGGAAAGTCCC
CAGGCTCCCCAGCAGGCAGAAGTATGCAAAGCATGCATCTCAATTAGTCAGCAACCAGGTGTGGAAAGTC
CCCAGGCTCCCCAGCAGGCAGAAGTATGCAAAGCATGCATCTCAATTAGTCAGCAACCATAGTCCCGCCC
CTAACTCCGCCCATCCCGCCCCTAACTCCGCCCAGTTCCGCCCATTCTCCGCCCCATGGCTGACTAATTT
TTTTTATTTATGCAGAGGCCGAGGCCGCCTCTGCCTCTGAGCTATTCCAGAAGTAGTGAGGAGGCTTTTT
TGGAGGCCTAGGCTTTTGCAAAAAGCTCCCGGGAGCTTGTATATCCATTTTCGGATCTGATCAAGAGACA
GGATGAGGATCGTTTCGCATGATTGAACAAGATGGATTGCACGCAGGTTCTCCGGCCGCTTGGGTGGAGA
GGCTATTCGGCTATGACTGGGCACAACAGACAATCGGCTGCTCTGATGCCGCCGTGTTCCGGCTGTCAGC
GCAGGGGCGCCCGGTTCTTTTTGTCAAGACCGACCTGTCCGGTGCCCTGAATGAACTGCAGGACGAGGCA
GCGCGGCTATCGTGGCTGGCCACGACGGGCGTTCCTTGCGCAGCTGTGCTCGACGTTGTCACTGAAGCGG
GAAGGGACTGGCTGCTATTGGGCGAAGTGCCGGGGCAGGATCTCCTGTCATCTCACCTTGCTCCTGCCGA
GAAAGTATCCATCATGGCTGATGCAATGCGGCGGCTGCATACGCTTGATCCGGCTACCTGCCCATTCGAC
CACCAAGCGAAACATCGCATCGAGCGAGCACGTACTCGGATGGAAGCCGGTCTTGTCGATCAGGATGATC
TGGACGAAGAGCATCAGGGGCTCGCGCCAGCCGAACTGTTCGCCAGGCTCAAGGCGCGCATGCCCGACGG
CGAGGATCTCGTCGTGACCCATGGCGATGCCTGCTTGCCGAATATCATGGTGGAAAATGGCCGCTTTTCT
GGATTCATCGACTGTGGCCGGCTGGGTGTGGCGGACCGCTATCAGGACATAGCGTTGGCTACCCGTGATA
TTGCTGAAGAGCTTGGCGGCGAATGGGCTGACCGCTTCCTCGTGCTTTACGGTATCGCCGCTCCCGATTC
GCAGCGCATCGCCTTCTATCGCCTTCTTGACGAGTTCTTCTGAGCGGGACTCTGGGGTTCGAAATGACCG
ACCAAGCGACGCCCAACCTGCCATCACGAGATTTCGATTCCACCGCCGCCTTCTATGAAAGGTTGGGCTT
CGGAATCGTTTTCCGGGACGCCGGCTGGATGATCCTCCAGCGCGGGGATCTCATGCTGGAGTTCTTCGCC
CACCCCAACTTGTTTATTGCAGCTTATAATGGTTACAAATAAAGCAATAGCATCACAAATTTCACAAATA
AAGCATTTTTTTCACTGCATTCTAGTTGTGGTTTGTCCAAACTCATCAATGTATCTTATCATGTCTGTAT
ACCGTCGACCTCTAGCTAGAGCTTGGCGTAATCATGGTCATAGCTGTTTCCTGTGTGAAATTGTTATCCG
CTCACAATTCCACACAACATACGAGCCGGAAGCATAAAGTGTAAAGCCTGGGGTGCCTAATGAGTGAGCT
AACTCACATTAATTGCGTTGCGCTCACTGCCCGCTTTCCAGTCGGGAAACCTGTCGTGCCAGCTGCATTA
ATGAATCGGCCAACGCGCGGGGAGAGGCGGTTTGCGTATTGGGCGCTCTTCCGCTTCCTCGCTCACTGAC
TCGCTGCGCTCGGTCGTTCGGCTGCGGCGAGCGGTATCAGCTCACTCAAAGGCGGTAATACGGTTATCCA
CAGAATCAGGGGATAACGCAGGAAAGAACATGTGAGCAAAAGGCCAGCAAAAGGCCAGGAACCGTAAAAA
GGCCGCGTTGCTGGCGTTTTTCCATAGGCTCCGCCCCCCTGACGAGCATCACAAAAATCGACGCTCAAGT
CAGAGGTGGCGAAACCCGACAGGACTATAAAGATACCAGGCGTTTCCCCCTGGAAGCTCCCTCGTGCGCT
CTCCTGTTCCGACCCTGCCGCTTACCGGATACCTGTCCGCCTTTCTCCCTTCGGGAAGCGTGGCGCTTTC
TCATAGCTCACGCTGTAGGTATCTCAGTTCGGTGTAGGTCGTTCGCTCCAAGCTGGGCTGTGTGCACGAA
CCCCCCGTTCAGCCCGACCGCTGCGCCTTATCCGGTAACTATCGTCTTGAGTCCAACCCGGTAAGACACG
ACTTATCGCCACTGGCAGCAGCCACTGGTAACAGGATTAGCAGAGCGAGGTATGTAGGCGGTGCTACAGA
GTTCTTGAAGTGGTGGCCTAACTACGGCTACACTAGAAGAACAGTATTTGGTATCTGCGCTCTGCTGAAG
CCAGTTACCTTCGGAAAAAGAGTTGGTAGCTCTTGATCCGGCAAACAAACCACCGCTGGTAGCGGTGGTT
TTTTTGTTTGCAAGCAGCAGATTACGCGCAGAAAAAAAGGATCTCAAGAAGATCCTTTGATCTTTTCTAC
GGGGTCTGACGCTCAGTGGAACGAAAACTCACGTTAAGGGATTTTGGTCATGAGATTATCAAAAAGGATC
TTCACCTAGATCCTTTTAAATTAAAAATGAAGTTTTAAATCAATCTAAAGTATATATGAGTAAACTTGGT
CTGACAGTTACCAATGCTTAATCAGTGAGGCACCTATCTCAGCGATCTGTCTATTTCGTTCATCCATAGT
TGCCTGACTCCCCGTCGTGTAGATAACTACGATACGGGAGGGCTTACCATCTGGCCCCAGTGCTGCAATG
ATACCGCGAGACCCACGCTCACCGGCTCCAGATTTATCAGCAATAAACCAGCCAGCCGGAAGGGCCGAGC
GCAGAAGTGGTCCTGCAACTTTATCCGCCTCCATCCAGTCTATTAATTGTTGCCGGGAAGCTAGAGTAAG
TAGTTCGCCAGTTAATAGTTTGCGCAACGTTGTTGCCATTGCTACAGGCATCGTGGTGTCACGCTCGTCG
TTTGGTATGGCTTCATTCAGCTCCGGTTCCCAACGATCAAGGCGAGTTACATGATCCCCCATGTTGTGCA
AAAAAGCGGTTAGCTCCTTCGGTCCTCCGATCGTTGTCAGAAGTAAGTTGGCCGCAGTGTTATCACTCAT
GGTTATGGCAGCACTGCATAATTCTCTTACTGTCATGCCATCCGTAAGATGCTTTTCTGTGACTGGTGAG
TACTCAACCAAGTCATTCTGAGAATAGTGTATGCGGCGACCGAGTTGCTCTTGCCCGGCGTCAATACGGG
ATAATACCGCGCCACATAGCAGAACTTTAAAAGTGCTCATCATTGGAAAACGTTCTTCGGGGCGAAAACT
CTCAAGGATCTTACCGCTGTTGAGATCCAGTTCGATGTAACCCACTCGTGCACCCAACTGATCTTCAGCA
TCTTTTACTTTCACCAGCGTTTCTGGGTGAGCAAAAACAGGAAGGCAAAATGCCGCAAAAAAGGGAATAA
GGGCGACACGGAAATGTTGAATACTCATACTCTTCCTTTTTCAATATTATTGAAGCATTTATCAGGGTTA
TTGTCTCATGAGCGGATACATATTTGAATGTATTTAGAAAAATAAACAAATAGGGGTTCCGCGCACATTT
CCCCGAAAAGTGCCACCTGACGTC
